Addgene plasmid #125961: 120_pAAV-ProC26-CatCh-GFP-WPRE
Purpose: Targeting expression to neuronal and glial cell types in mice, non-human primates, and human retina
Depositing lab: Botond Roska. Depositing organization: Friedrich Miescher Institute for Biomedical Research. Publication: Targeting neuronal and glial cell types with synthetic promoter AAVs in mice, non-human primates and humans. Juttner J, Szabo A, Gross-Scherf B, Morikawa RK, Rompani SB, Hantz P, Szikra T, Esposti F, Cowan CS, Bharioke A, Patino-Alvarez CP, Keles O, Kusnyerik A, Azoulay T, Hartl D, Krebs AR, Schubeler D, Hajdu RI, Lukats A, Nemeth J, Nagy ZZ, Wu KC, Wu RH, Xiang L, Fang XL, Jin ZB, Goldblum D, Hasler PW, Scholl HPN, Krol J, Roska B. Nat Neurosci. 2019 Jul 8. pii: 10.1038/s41593-019-0431-2. doi: 10.1038/s41593-019-0431-2. PubMed 31285614.
Backbone
  Vector backbone: pAAV
  Vector type: AAV
Growth in bacteria
  Bacterial resistance: Ampicillin, 100 μg/mL
  Growth temperature: 37°C
  Growth strain: NEB Stable
  Copy number: High Copy
Gene/Insert
  Gene/Insert name: CatCh-GFP (alt name: ChR2(L132C)-EGFP)
  Species: Synthetic
  Promoter: ProC26
  Cloning method: Restriction Enzyme; 5′ cloning site Unknown (unknown if destroyed); 3′ cloning site Unknown (unknown if destroyed)
Terms and licenses: Academic/Nonprofit Terms; Industry Terms: Not Available to Industry
Depositor comments: Please visit https://www.biorxiv.org/content/early/2018/10/04/434720.full.pdf for BioRxiv preprint
How to cite: 120_pAAV-ProC26-CatCh-GFP-WPRE was a gift from Botond Roska (Addgene plasmid # 125961 ; http://n2t.net/addgene:125961 ; RRID:Addgene_125961)
