[The description below was written by a language model from this plasmid's Addgene catalogue record and pLannotate feature annotations shown in this document.]
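Description:
120_pAAV-ProC26-CatCh-GFP-WPRE is an adeno-associated virus transfer plasmid built on a pAAV backbone and intended for packaging into recombinant AAV for gene delivery to the retina. It is maintained in bacteria as a high-copy plasmid through a ColE1/pUC-type origin and selected with ampicillin via the β-lactamase gene. A filamentous phage origin (called f1 in one annotation and M13 in the other) is also present. The two feature tables, one from the depositor sequence and one from sequencing, are both 6,541 nt and describe the same layout from different start coordinates. A complete AAV2 inverted terminal repeat is annotated downstream of the cassette. Only short ITR fragments are detected on the upstream side, which may reflect the difficulty of annotating these repeats rather than a true truncation.

Between the ITRs, the synthetic promoter ProC26 drives CatCh-GFP, a fusion of the L132C mutant of channelrhodopsin-2 (a blue-light-gated cation channel from Chlamydomonas reinhardtii) to EGFP. Expressing cells therefore become both light-sensitive and fluorescent. ProC26 itself is not annotated. The software instead marks a roughly 200 bp SV40 early promoter match immediately upstream of the coding sequence, preceded by several hundred unannotated bases, so the record does not define how this element relates to ProC26. The transcript carries a WPRE to enhance expression and ends at the human growth hormone polyadenylation signal. According to the record, the construct belongs to a set of synthetic-promoter AAVs designed to restrict expression to particular neuronal and glial cell types in mouse, non-human primate and human retina. The specific cell type targeted by ProC26 is not stated.
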