Features (pLannotate 1.2.2; 16 found; start..end, strand, type, name):
     12..39      +  repeat_region  AAV2 ITR (fragment): inverted terminal repeat of adeno-associated virus serotype 2 inverted
     68..95      +  repeat_region  AAV2 ITR (fragment): inverted terminal repeat of adeno-associated virus serotype 2 inverted
    782..978     +  promoter       SV40 promoter: SV40 early promoter
    991..1916    +  CDS            ChR2 (fragment): N-terminal fragment of channelrhodopsin-2 from the alga Chlamydomonas reinhardtii (Nagel et al., 2003) blue light-activated cation channel
   1921..2637    +  CDS            EGFP: EGFP is a basic (constitutively fluorescent) green fluorescent protein published in 1996, derived from Aequorea victoria. It is reported to be a rapidly-maturing weak dimer with moderate acid sensitivity.
   2644..2668    +  misc_feature   MCS (fragment): pBluescript multiple cloning site
   2668..3256    +  misc_feature   WPRE: woodchuck hepatitis virus posttranscriptional regulatory element
   3288..3764    +  polyA_signal   hGH poly(A) signal: human growth hormone polyadenylation signal
   3804..3944    +  repeat_region  AAV2 ITR: inverted terminal repeat of adeno-associated virus serotype 2 inverted
   3949..4000    -  misc_feature   bom (fragment): basis of mobility region from pBR322
   4019..4399    +  rep_origin     M13 ori (sequence partly withheld): M13 bacteriophage origin of replication; arrow indicates direction of (+) strand synthesis
   4475..4524    -  misc_feature   bom (fragment): basis of mobility region from pBR322
   4626..4661    -  CDS            rop (fragment): Rop protein, which maintains plasmids at low copy number; rop
   4756..4860    +  promoter       AmpR promoter: bla
   4861..5721    +  CDS            AmpR: β-lactamase; bla; confers resistance to ampicillin, carbenicillin, and related antibiotics
   5892..6480    +  rep_origin     ori: high-copy-number ColE1/pMB1/pBR322/pUC origin of replication
>Addgene plasmid #125961 | 120_pAAV-ProC26-CatCh-GFP-WPRE | depositor full sequence | sequence record 241087 | 120_pAAV-ProC26-CatCh-GFP-WPRE sequence 6541 bps
CCTGCAGGCAGCTGCGCGCTCGCTCGCTCACTGAGGCCGCCCGGGCGTCGGGCGACCTTTGGTCGCCCGG
CCTCAGTGAGCGAGCGAGCGCGCAGAGAGGGAGTGGCCAACTCCATCACTAGGGGTTCCTGCGGCCGCAC
GCGTGTTGCGCCTCGTGCAATAAATAAAGATCCATTGCCTCGCCGAAACGATAAATAAAGATCCATTCCA
CTGATCGGGATATAAATAAAGATCCATTACTGGGCCTGAGGTATAAATAAAGATCCATAGTTCTCTCAAC
CCTATAAATAAAGATCCATTACTAGAAGTATGCAATAAATAAAGATCCATTAGATATTACGTTGGATAAA
TAAAGATCCATTAATACGGCTGTCGTATAAATAAAGATCCATCGCCATTCTGCTCAAATAAATAAAGATC
CATCTGACTGCGAGTGTAATAAATAAAGATCCATGCACCGGCTCGTGCTATAAATAAAGATCCATTAGCT
CGCGGATGTAATAAATAAAGATCCATCTGCGTTGATATTACATAAATAAAGATCCATTTCTGGTCTTGCC
CTATAAATAAAGATCCATCGTCAACTGCTTGCGATAAATAAAGATCCATGTAGCCATGAAGTCGATAAAT
AAAGATCCATTTTACTCTCAATTTCATAAATAAAGATCCATTCAGATTGGTGTGCCATAAATAAAGATCC
ATTTCAAAGCTGAGTGCATAAATAAAGATCCATCAGGAGCCTGGCTGAATAAATAAAGATCCATGCTCGA
GATCTGCGATCTGCATCTCAATTAGTCAGCAACCATAGTCCCGCCCCTAACTCCGCCCATCCCGCCCCTA
ACTCCGCCCAGTTCCGCCCATTCTCCGCCCCATCGCTGACTAATTTTTTTTATTTATGCAGAGGCCGAGG
CCGCCTCGGCCTCTGAGCTATTCCAGAAGTAGTGAGGAGGCTTTTTTGGAGGCCTAGGCTTTTGCAAAGG
ATCCGCCACCATGGATTATGGAGGCGCCCTGAGTGCCGTTGGGCGCGAGCTGCTATTTGTAACGAACCCA
GTAGTCGTCAATGGCTCTGTACTTGTGCCTGAGGACCAGTGTTACTGCGCGGGCTGGATTGAGTCGCGTG
GCACAAACGGTGCCCAAACGGCGTCGAACGTGCTGCAATGGCTTGCTGCTGGCTTCTCCATCCTACTGCT
TATGTTTTACGCCTACCAAACATGGAAGTCAACCTGCGGCTGGGAGGAGATCTATGTGTGCGCTATCGAG
ATGGTCAAGGTGATTCTCGAGTTCTTCTTCGAGTTTAAGAACCCGTCCATGCTGTATCTAGCCACAGGCC
ACCGCGTCCAGTGGTTGCGTTACGCCGAGTGGCTTCTCACCTGCCCGGTCATTTGCATTCACCTGTCAAA
CCTGACGGGCTTGTCCAACGACTACAGCAGGCGCACCATGGGTCTGCTTGTGTCTGATATTGGCACAATT
GTGTGGGGCGCCACTTCCGCCATGGCCACCGGATACGTCAAGGTCATCTTCTTCTGCCTGGGTCTGTGTT
ATGGTGCTAACACGTTCTTTCACGCTGCCAAGGCCTACATCGAGGGTTACCACACCGTGCCGAAGGGCCG
GTGTCGCCAGGTGGTGACTGGCATGGCTTGGCTCTTCTTCGTATCATGGGGTATGTTCCCCATCCTGTTC
ATCCTCGGCCCCGAGGGCTTCGGCGTCCTGAGCGTGTACGGCTCCACCGTCGGCCACACCATCATTGACC
TGATGTCGAAGAACTGCTGGGGTCTGCTCGGCCACTACCTGCGCGTGCTGATCCACGAGCATATCCTCAT
CCACGGCGACATTCGCAAGACCACCAAATTGAACATTGGTGGCACTGAGATTGAGGTCGAGACGCTGGTG
GAGGACGAGGCCGAGGCTGGCGCGGTACCCATGGTGAGCAAGGGCGAGGAGCTGTTCACCGGGGTGGTGC
CCATCCTGGTCGAGCTGGACGGCGACGTAAACGGCCACAAGTTCAGCGTGTCCGGCGAGGGCGAGGGCGA
TGCCACCTACGGCAAGCTGACCCTGAAGTTCATCTGCACCACCGGCAAGCTGCCCGTGCCCTGGCCCACC
CTCGTGACCACCCTGACCTACGGCGTGCAGTGCTTCAGCCGCTACCCCGACCACATGAAGCAGCACGACT
TCTTCAAGTCCGCCATGCCCGAAGGCTACGTCCAGGAGCGCACCATCTTCTTCAAGGACGACGGCAACTA
CAAGACCCGCGCCGAGGTGAAGTTCGAGGGCGACACCCTGGTGAACCGCATCGAGCTGAAGGGCATCGAC
TTCAAGGAGGACGGCAACATCCTGGGGCACAAGCTGGAGTACAACTACAACAGCCACAACGTCTATATCA
TGGCCGACAAGCAGAAGAACGGCATCAAGGTGAACTTCAAGATCCGCCACAACATCGAGGACGGCAGCGT
GCAGCTCGCCGACCACTACCAGCAGAACACCCCCATCGGCGACGGCCCCGTGCTGCTGCCCGACAACCAC
TACCTGAGCACCCAGTCCGCCCTGAGCAAAGACCCCAACGAGAAGCGCGATCACATGGTCCTGCTGGAGT
TCGTGACCGCCGCCGGGATCACTCTCGGCATGGACGAGCTGTACAAGTGATAAGAATTCGATATCAAGCT
TATCGATAATCAACCTCTGGATTACAAAATTTGTGAAAGATTGACTGGTATTCTTAACTATGTTGCTCCT
TTTACGCTATGTGGATACGCTGCTTTAATGCCTTTGTATCATGCTATTGCTTCCCGTATGGCTTTCATTT
TCTCCTCCTTGTATAAATCCTGGTTGCTGTCTCTTTATGAGGAGTTGTGGCCCGTTGTCAGGCAACGTGG
CGTGGTGTGCACTGTGTTTGCTGACGCAACCCCCACTGGTTGGGGCATTGCCACCACCTGTCAGCTCCTT
TCCGGGACTTTCGCTTTCCCCCTCCCTATTGCCACGGCGGAACTCATCGCCGCCTGCCTTGCCCGCTGCT
GGACAGGGGCTCGGCTGTTGGGCACTGACAATTCCGTGGTGTTGTCGGGGAAATCATCGTCCTTTCCTTG
GCTGCTCGCCTATGTTGCCACCTGGATTCTGCGCGGGACGTCCTTCTGCTACGTCCCTTCGGCCCTCAAT
CCAGCGGACCTTCCTTCCCGCGGCCTGCTGCCGGCTCTGCGGCCTCTTCCGCGTCTTCGCCTTCGCCCTC
AGACGAGTCGGATCTCCCTTTGGGCCGCCTCCCCGCATCGATACCGAGCGCTGCTCGAGAGATCTACGGG
TGGCATCCCTGTGACCCCTCCCCAGTGCCTCTCCTGGCCCTGGAAGTTGCCACTCCAGTGCCCACCAGCC
TTGTCCTAATAAAATTAAGTTGCATCATTTTGTCTGACTAGGTGTCCTTCTATAATATTATGGGGTGGAG
GGGGGTGGTATGGAGCAAGGGGCAAGTTGGGAAGACAACCTGTAGGGCCTGCGGGGTCTATTGGGAACCA
AGCTGGAGTGCAGTGGCACAATCTTGGCTCACTGCAATCTCCGCCTCCTGGGTTCAAGCGATTCTCCTGC
CTCAGCCTCCCGAGTTGTTGGGATTCCAGGCATGCATGACCAGGCTCAGCTAATTTTTGTTTTTTTGGTA
GAGACGGGGTTTCACCATATTGGCCAGGCTGGTCTCCAACTCCTAATCTCAGGTGATCTACCCACCTTGG
CCTCCCAAATTGCTGGGATTACAGGCGTGAACCACTGCTCCCTTCCCTGTCCTTCTGATTTTGTAGGTAA
CCACGTGCGGACCGAGCGGCCGCAGGAACCCCTAGTGATGGAGTTGGCCACTCCCTCTCTGCGCGCTCGC
TCGCTCACTGAGGCCGGGCGACCAAAGGTCGCCCGACGCCCGGGCTTTGCCCGGGCGGCCTCAGTGAGCG
AGCGAGCGCGCAGCTGCCTGCAGGGGCGCCTGATGCGGTATTTTCTCCTTACGCATCTGTGCGGTATTTC
ACACCGCATA
[142 nt withheld, positions 4001-4142]
C
[141 nt withheld, positions 4144-4284]
CCTTTGACGTTGGAGTCCACGTTCTTT
[37 nt withheld, positions 4312-4348]
ACCCTATCTCGGGCTATTCTTTTGATTTATAAGGGATTTTGCCGATTTCGGCCTATTGGTTAAAAAATGA
GCTGATTTAACAAAAATTTAACGCGAATTTTAACAAAATATTAACGTTTACAATTTTATGGTGCACTCTC
AGTACAATCTGCTCTGATGCCGCATAGTTAAGCCAGCCCCGACACCCGCCAACACCCGCTGACGCGCCCT
GACGGGCTTGTCTGCTCCCGGCATCCGCTTACAGACAAGCTGTGACCGTCTCCGGGAGCTGCATGTGTCA
GAGGTTTTCACCGTCATCACCGAAACGCGCGAGACGAAAGGGCCTCGTGATACGCCTATTTTTATAGGTT
AATGTCATGATAATAATGGTTTCTTAGACGTCAGGTGGCACTTTTCGGGGAAATGTGCGCGGAACCCCTA
TTTGTTTATTTTTCTAAATACATTCAAATATGTATCCGCTCATGAGACAATAACCCTGATAAATGCTTCA
ATAATATTGAAAAAGGAAGAGTATGAGTATTCAACATTTCCGTGTCGCCCTTATTCCCTTTTTTGCGGCA
TTTTGCCTTCCTGTTTTTGCTCACCCAGAAACGCTGGTGAAAGTAAAAGATGCTGAAGATCAGTTGGGTG
CACGAGTGGGTTACATCGAACTGGATCTCAACAGCGGTAAGATCCTTGAGAGTTTTCGCCCCGAAGAACG
TTTTCCAATGATGAGCACTTTTAAAGTTCTGCTATGTGGCGCGGTATTATCCCGTATTGACGCCGGGCAA
GAGCAACTCGGTCGCCGCATACACTATTCTCAGAATGACTTGGTTGAGTACTCACCAGTCACAGAAAAGC
ATCTTACGGATGGCATGACAGTAAGAGAATTATGCAGTGCTGCCATAACCATGAGTGATAACACTGCGGC
CAACTTACTTCTGACAACGATCGGAGGACCGAAGGAGCTAACCGCTTTTTTGCACAACATGGGGGATCAT
GTAACTCGCCTTGATCGTTGGGAACCGGAGCTGAATGAAGCCATACCAAACGACGAGCGTGACACCACGA
TGCCTGTAGCAATGGCAACAACGTTGCGCAAACTATTAACTGGCGAACTACTTACTCTAGCTTCCCGGCA
ACAATTAATAGACTGGATGGAGGCGGATAAAGTTGCAGGACCACTTCTGCGCTCGGCCCTTCCGGCTGGC
TGGTTTATTGCTGATAAATCTGGAGCCGGTGAGCGTGGGTCTCGCGGTATCATTGCAGCACTGGGGCCAG
ATGGTAAGCCCTCCCGTATCGTAGTTATCTACACGACGGGGAGTCAGGCAACTATGGATGAACGAAATAG
ACAGATCGCTGAGATAGGTGCCTCACTGATTAAGCATTGGTAACTGTCAGACCAAGTTTACTCATATATA
CTTTAGATTGATTTAAAACTTCATTTTTAATTTAAAAGGATCTAGGTGAAGATCCTTTTTGATAATCTCA
TGACCAAAATCCCTTAACGTGAGTTTTCGTTCCACTGAGCGTCAGACCCCGTAGAAAAGATCAAAGGATC
TTCTTGAGATCCTTTTTTTCTGCGCGTAATCTGCTGCTTGCAAACAAAAAAACCACCGCTACCAGCGGTG
GTTTGTTTGCCGGATCAAGAGCTACCAACTCTTTTTCCGAAGGTAACTGGCTTCAGCAGAGCGCAGATAC
CAAATACTGTCCTTCTAGTGTAGCCGTAGTTAGGCCACCACTTCAAGAACTCTGTAGCACCGCCTACATA
CCTCGCTCTGCTAATCCTGTTACCAGTGGCTGCTGCCAGTGGCGATAAGTCGTGTCTTACCGGGTTGGAC
TCAAGACGATAGTTACCGGATAAGGCGCAGCGGTCGGGCTGAACGGGGGGTTCGTGCACACAGCCCAGCT
TGGAGCGAACGACCTACACCGAACTGAGATACCTACAGCGTGAGCTATGAGAAAGCGCCACGCTTCCCGA
AGGGAGAAAGGCGGACAGGTATCCGGTAAGCGGCAGGGTCGGAACAGGAGAGCGCACGAGGGAGCTTCCA
GGGGGAAACGCCTGGTATCTTTATAGTCCTGTCGGGTTTCGCCACCTCTGACTTGAGCGTCGATTTTTGT
GATGCTCGTCAGGGGGGCGGAGCCTATGGAAAAACGCCAGCAACGCGGCCTTTTTACGGTTCCTGGCCTT
TTGCTGGCCTTTTGCTCACATGT
