Features (pLannotate 1.2.2; 16 found; start..end, strand, type, name):
    440..636     +  promoter       SV40 promoter: SV40 early promoter
    649..1574    +  CDS            ChR2 (fragment): N-terminal fragment of channelrhodopsin-2 from the alga Chlamydomonas reinhardtii (Nagel et al., 2003) blue light-activated cation channel
   1579..2295    +  CDS            EGFP: EGFP is a basic (constitutively fluorescent) green fluorescent protein published in 1996, derived from Aequorea victoria. It is reported to be a rapidly-maturing weak dimer with moderate acid sensitivity.
   2302..2326    +  misc_feature   MCS (fragment): pBluescript multiple cloning site
   2326..2914    +  misc_feature   WPRE: woodchuck hepatitis virus posttranscriptional regulatory element
   2946..3422    +  polyA_signal   hGH poly(A) signal: human growth hormone polyadenylation signal
   3462..3602    +  repeat_region  AAV2 ITR: inverted terminal repeat of adeno-associated virus serotype 2 inverted
   3607..3658    -  misc_feature   bom (fragment): basis of mobility region from pBR322
   3677..4132    +  rep_origin     f1 ori (sequence partly withheld): f1 bacteriophage origin of replication; arrow indicates direction of (+) strand synthesis
   4133..4182    -  misc_feature   bom (fragment): basis of mobility region from pBR322
   4284..4319    -  CDS            rop (fragment): Rop protein, which maintains plasmids at low copy number; rop
   4414..4518    +  promoter       AmpR promoter: bla
   4519..5379    +  CDS            AmpR: β-lactamase; bla; confers resistance to ampicillin, carbenicillin, and related antibiotics
   5550..6138    +  rep_origin     ori: high-copy-number ColE1/pMB1/pBR322/pUC origin of replication
   6211..6238    +  repeat_region  AAV2 ITR (fragment): inverted terminal repeat of adeno-associated virus serotype 2 inverted
   6267..6294    +  repeat_region  AAV2 ITR (fragment): inverted terminal repeat of adeno-associated virus serotype 2 inverted
>Addgene plasmid #125961 | 120_pAAV-ProC26-CatCh-GFP-WPRE | addgene full sequence | sequence record 256739 | Addgene NGS Result
TGGATAAATAAAGATCCATTAATACGGCTGTCGTATAAATAAAGATCCATCGCCATTCTGCTCAAATAAA
TAAAGATCCATCTGACTGCGAGTGTAATAAATAAAGATCCATGCACCGGCTCGTGCTATAAATAAAGATC
CATTAGCTCGCGGATGTAATAAATAAAGATCCATCTGCGTTGATATTACATAAATAAAGATCCATTTCTG
GTCTTGCCCTATAAATAAAGATCCATCGTCAACTGCTTGCGATAAATAAAGATCCATGTAGCCATGAAGT
CGATAAATAAAGATCCATTTTACTCTCAATTTCATAAATAAAGATCCATTCAGATTGGTGTGCCATAAAT
AAAGATCCATTTCAAAGCTGAGTGCATAAATAAAGATCCATCAGGAGCCTGGCTGAATAAATAAAGATCC
ATGCTCGAGATCTGCGATCTGCATCTCAATTAGTCAGCAACCATAGTCCCGCCCCTAACTCCGCCCATCC
CGCCCCTAACTCCGCCCAGTTCCGCCCATTCTCCGCCCCATCGCTGACTAATTTTTTTTATTTATGCAGA
GGCCGAGGCCGCCTCGGCCTCTGAGCTATTCCAGAAGTAGTGAGGAGGCTTTTTTGGAGGCCTAGGCTTT
TGCAAAGGATCCGCCACCATGGATTATGGAGGCGCCCTGAGTGCCGTTGGGCGCGAGCTGCTATTTGTAA
CGAACCCAGTAGTCGTCAATGGCTCTGTACTTGTGCCTGAGGACCAGTGTTACTGCGCGGGCTGGATTGA
GTCGCGTGGCACAAACGGTGCCCAAACGGCGTCGAACGTGCTGCAATGGCTTGCTGCTGGCTTCTCCATC
CTACTGCTTATGTTTTACGCCTACCAAACATGGAAGTCAACCTGCGGCTGGGAGGAGATCTATGTGTGCG
CTATCGAGATGGTCAAGGTGATTCTCGAGTTCTTCTTCGAGTTTAAGAACCCGTCCATGCTGTATCTAGC
CACAGGCCACCGCGTCCAGTGGTTGCGTTACGCCGAGTGGCTTCTCACCTGCCCGGTCATTTGCATTCAC
CTGTCAAACCTGACGGGCTTGTCCAACGACTACAGCAGGCGCACCATGGGTCTGCTTGTGTCTGATATTG
GCACAATTGTGTGGGGCGCCACTTCCGCCATGGCCACCGGATACGTCAAGGTCATCTTCTTCTGCCTGGG
TCTGTGTTATGGTGCTAACACGTTCTTTCACGCTGCCAAGGCCTACATCGAGGGTTACCACACCGTGCCG
AAGGGCCGGTGTCGCCAGGTGGTGACTGGCATGGCTTGGCTCTTCTTCGTATCATGGGGTATGTTCCCCA
TCCTGTTCATCCTCGGCCCCGAGGGCTTCGGCGTCCTGAGCGTGTACGGCTCCACCGTCGGCCACACCAT
CATTGACCTGATGTCGAAGAACTGCTGGGGTCTGCTCGGCCACTACCTGCGCGTGCTGATCCACGAGCAT
ATCCTCATCCACGGCGACATTCGCAAGACCACCAAATTGAACATTGGTGGCACTGAGATTGAGGTCGAGA
CGCTGGTGGAGGACGAGGCCGAGGCTGGCGCGGTACCCATGGTGAGCAAGGGCGAGGAGCTGTTCACCGG
GGTGGTGCCCATCCTGGTCGAGCTGGACGGCGACGTAAACGGCCACAAGTTCAGCGTGTCCGGCGAGGGC
GAGGGCGATGCCACCTACGGCAAGCTGACCCTGAAGTTCATCTGCACCACCGGCAAGCTGCCCGTGCCCT
GGCCCACCCTCGTGACCACCCTGACCTACGGCGTGCAGTGCTTCAGCCGCTACCCCGACCACATGAAGCA
GCACGACTTCTTCAAGTCCGCCATGCCCGAAGGCTACGTCCAGGAGCGCACCATCTTCTTCAAGGACGAC
GGCAACTACAAGACCCGCGCCGAGGTGAAGTTCGAGGGCGACACCCTGGTGAACCGCATCGAGCTGAAGG
GCATCGACTTCAAGGAGGACGGCAACATCCTGGGGCACAAGCTGGAGTACAACTACAACAGCCACAACGT
CTATATCATGGCCGACAAGCAGAAGAACGGCATCAAGGTGAACTTCAAGATCCGCCACAACATCGAGGAC
GGCAGCGTGCAGCTCGCCGACCACTACCAGCAGAACACCCCCATCGGCGACGGCCCCGTGCTGCTGCCCG
ACAACCACTACCTGAGCACCCAGTCCGCCCTGAGCAAAGACCCCAACGAGAAGCGCGATCACATGGTCCT
GCTGGAGTTCGTGACCGCCGCCGGGATCACTCTCGGCATGGACGAGCTGTACAAGTGATAAGAATTCGAT
ATCAAGCTTATCGATAATCAACCTCTGGATTACAAAATTTGTGAAAGATTGACTGGTATTCTTAACTATG
TTGCTCCTTTTACGCTATGTGGATACGCTGCTTTAATGCCTTTGTATCATGCTATTGCTTCCCGTATGGC
TTTCATTTTCTCCTCCTTGTATAAATCCTGGTTGCTGTCTCTTTATGAGGAGTTGTGGCCCGTTGTCAGG
CAACGTGGCGTGGTGTGCACTGTGTTTGCTGACGCAACCCCCACTGGTTGGGGCATTGCCACCACCTGTC
AGCTCCTTTCCGGGACTTTCGCTTTCCCCCTCCCTATTGCCACGGCGGAACTCATCGCCGCCTGCCTTGC
CCGCTGCTGGACAGGGGCTCGGCTGTTGGGCACTGACAATTCCGTGGTGTTGTCGGGGAAATCATCGTCC
TTTCCTTGGCTGCTCGCCTATGTTGCCACCTGGATTCTGCGCGGGACGTCCTTCTGCTACGTCCCTTCGG
CCCTCAATCCAGCGGACCTTCCTTCCCGCGGCCTGCTGCCGGCTCTGCGGCCTCTTCCGCGTCTTCGCCT
TCGCCCTCAGACGAGTCGGATCTCCCTTTGGGCCGCCTCCCCGCATCGATACCGAGCGCTGCTCGAGAGA
TCTACGGGTGGCATCCCTGTGACCCCTCCCCAGTGCCTCTCCTGGCCCTGGAAGTTGCCACTCCAGTGCC
CACCAGCCTTGTCCTAATAAAATTAAGTTGCATCATTTTGTCTGACTAGGTGTCCTTCTATAATATTATG
GGGTGGAGGGGGGTGGTATGGAGCAAGGGGCAAGTTGGGAAGACAACCTGTAGGGCCTGCGGGGTCTATT
GGGAACCAAGCTGGAGTGCAGTGGCACAATCTTGGCTCACTGCAATCTCCGCCTCCTGGGTTCAAGCGAT
TCTCCTGCCTCAGCCTCCCGAGTTGTTGGGATTCCAGGCATGCATGACCAGGCTCAGCTAATTTTTGTTT
TTTTGGTAGAGACGGGGTTTCACCATATTGGCCAGGCTGGTCTCCAACTCCTAATCTCAGGTGATCTACC
CACCTTGGCCTCCCAAATTGCTGGGATTACAGGCGTGAACCACTGCTCCCTTCCCTGTCCTTCTGATTTT
GTAGGTAACCACGTGCGGACCGAGCGGCCGCAGGAACCCCTAGTGATGGAGTTGGCCACTCCCTCTCTGC
GCGCTCGCTCGCTCACTGAGGCCGGGCGACCAAAGGTCGCCCGACGCCCGGGCTTTGCCCGGGCGGCCTC
AGTGAGCGAGCGAGCGCGCAGCTGCCTGCAGGGGCGCCTGATGCGGTATTTTCTCCTTACGCATCTGTGC
GGTATTTCACACCGCATA
[95 nt withheld, positions 3659-3753]
T
[46 nt withheld, positions 3755-3800]
C
[141 nt withheld, positions 3802-3942]
CCTTTGACGTTGGAGTCCACGTTCTTT
[37 nt withheld, positions 3970-4006]
ACTCTATCTCGGGCTATTCTTTTGATTTATAAGGGATTTTGCCGATTTCGGTCTATTGGTTAAAAAATGA
GCTGATTTAACAAAAATTTAACGCGAATTTTAACAAAATATTAACGTTTACAATTTTATGGTGCACTCTC
AGTACAATCTGCTCTGATGCCGCATAGTTAAGCCAGCCCCGACACCCGCCAACACCCGCTGACGCGCCCT
GACGGGCTTGTCTGCTCCCGGCATCCGCTTACAGACAAGCTGTGACCGTCTCCGGGAGCTGCATGTGTCA
GAGGTTTTCACCGTCATCACCGAAACGCGCGAGACGAAAGGGCCTCGTGATACGCCTATTTTTATAGGTT
AATGTCATGATAATAATGGTTTCTTAGACGTCAGGTGGCACTTTTCGGGGAAATGTGCGCGGAACCCCTA
TTTGTTTATTTTTCTAAATACATTCAAATATGTATCCGCTCATGAGACAATAACCCTGATAAATGCTTCA
ATAATATTGAAAAAGGAAGAGTATGAGTATTCAACATTTCCGTGTCGCCCTTATTCCCTTTTTTGCGGCA
TTTTGCCTTCCTGTTTTTGCTCACCCAGAAACGCTGGTGAAAGTAAAAGATGCTGAAGATCAGTTGGGTG
CACGAGTGGGTTACATCGAACTGGATCTCAACAGCGGTAAGATCCTTGAGAGTTTTCGCCCCGAAGAACG
TTTTCCAATGATGAGCACTTTTAAAGTTCTGCTATGTGGCGCGGTATTATCCCGTATTGACGCCGGGCAA
GAGCAACTCGGTCGCCGCATACACTATTCTCAGAATGACTTGGTTGAGTACTCACCAGTCACAGAAAAGC
ATCTTACGGATGGCATGACAGTAAGAGAATTATGCAGTGCTGCCATAACCATGAGTGATAACACTGCGGC
CAACTTACTTCTGACAACGATCGGAGGACCGAAGGAGCTAACCGCTTTTTTGCACAACATGGGGGATCAT
GTAACTCGCCTTGATCGTTGGGAACCGGAGCTGAATGAAGCCATACCAAACGACGAGCGTGACACCACGA
TGCCTGTAGCAATGGCAACAACGTTGCGCAAACTATTAACTGGCGAACTACTTACTCTAGCTTCCCGGCA
ACAATTAATAGACTGGATGGAGGCGGATAAAGTTGCAGGACCACTTCTGCGCTCGGCCCTTCCGGCTGGC
TGGTTTATTGCTGATAAATCTGGAGCCGGTGAGCGTGGGTCTCGCGGTATCATTGCAGCACTGGGGCCAG
ATGGTAAGCCCTCCCGTATCGTAGTTATCTACACGACGGGGAGTCAGGCAACTATGGATGAACGAAATAG
ACAGATCGCTGAGATAGGTGCCTCACTGATTAAGCATTGGTAACTGTCAGACCAAGTTTACTCATATATA
CTTTAGATTGATTTAAAACTTCATTTTTAATTTAAAAGGATCTAGGTGAAGATCCTTTTTGATAATCTCA
TGACCAAAATCCCTTAACGTGAGTTTTCGTTCCACTGAGCGTCAGACCCCGTAGAAAAGATCAAAGGATC
TTCTTGAGATCCTTTTTTTCTGCGCGTAATCTGCTGCTTGCAAACAAAAAAACCACCGCTACCAGCGGTG
GTTTGTTTGCCGGATCAAGAGCTACCAACTCTTTTTCCGAAGGTAACTGGCTTCAGCAGAGCGCAGATAC
CAAATACTGTTCTTCTAGTGTAGCCGTAGTTAGGCCACCACTTCAAGAACTCTGTAGCACCGCCTACATA
CCTCGCTCTGCTAATCCTGTTACCAGTGGCTGCTGCCAGTGGCGATAAGTCGTGTCTTACCGGGTTGGAC
TCAAGACGATAGTTACCGGATAAGGCGCAGCGGTCGGGCTGAACGGGGGGTTCGTGCACACAGCCCAGCT
TGGAGCGAACGACCTACACCGAACTGAGATACCTACAGCGTGAGCTATGAGAAAGCGCCACGCTTCCCGA
AGGGAGAAAGGCGGACAGGTATCCGGTAAGCGGCAGGGTCGGAACAGGAGAGCGCACGAGGGAGCTTCCA
GGGGGAAACGCCTGGTATCTTTATAGTCCTGTCGGGTTTCGCCACCTCTGACTTGAGCGTCGATTTTTGT
GATGCTCGTCAGGGGGGCGGAGCCTATGGAAAAACGCCAGCAACGCGGCCTTTTTACGGTTCCTGGCCTT
TTGCTGGCCTTTTGCTCACATGTCCTGCAGGCAGCTGCGCGCTCGCTCGCTCACTGAGGCCGCCCGGGCG
TCGGGCGACCTTTGGTCGCCCGGCCTCAGTGAGCGAGCGAGCGCGCAGAGAGGGAGTGGCCAACTCCATC
ACTAGGGGTTCCTGCGGCCGCACGCGTGTTGCGCCTCGTGCAATAAATAAAGATCCATTGCCTCGCCGAA
ACGATAAATAAAGATCCATTCCACTGATCGGGATATAAATAAAGATCCATTACTGGGCCTGAGGTATAAA
TAAAGATCCATAGTTCTCTCAACCCTATAAATAAAGATCCATTACTAGAAGTATGCAATAAATAAAGATC
CATTAGATATTACGT
